>Addgene plasmid #206429 | pSAP | addgene full sequence | sequence record 419733 | Addgene NGS Result
CTGGTTGCCCTCGCCGCTGGGCTGGCGGCCGTCTATGGCCCTGCAAACGCGCCAGAAACGCCGTCGAAGC
CGTGTGCGAGACACCGCGGCCGGCCGCCGGCGTTGTGGATACCTCGCGGAAAACTTGGCCCTCACTGACA
GATGAGGGGCGGACGTTGACACTTGAGGGGCCGACTCACCCGGCGCGGCGTTGACAGATGAGGGGCAGGC
TCGATTTCGGCCGGCGACGTGGAGCTGGCCAGCCTCGCAAATCGGCGAAAACGCCTGATTTTACGCGAGT
TTCCCACAGATGATGTGGACAAGCCTGGGGATAAGTGCCCTGCGGTATTGACACTTGAGGGGCGCGACTA
CTGACAGATGAGGGGCGCGATCCTTGACACTTGAGGGGCAGAGTGCTGACAGATGAGGGGCGCACCTATT
GACATTTGAGGGGCTGTCCACAGGCAGAAAATCCAGCATTTGCAAGGGTTTCCGCCCGTTTTTCGGCCAC
CGCTAACCTGTCTTTTAACCTGCTTTTAAACCAATATTTATAAACCTTGTTTTTAACCAGGGCTGCGCCC
TGTGCGCGTGACCGCGCACGCCGAAGGGGGGTGCCCCCCCTTCTCGAACCCTCCCGGTCGAGTGAGCGAG
GAAGCACCAGGGAACAGCACTTATATATTCTGCTTACACACGATGCCTGAAAAAACTTCCCTTGGGGTTA
TCCACTTATCCACGGGGATATTTTTATAATTATTTTTTTTATAGTTTTTAGATCTTCTTTTTTAGAGCGC
CTTGTAGGCCTTTATCCATGCTGGTTCTAGAGAAGGTGTTGTGACAAATTGCCCTTTCAGTGTGACAAAT
CACCCTCAAATGACAGTCCTGTCTGTGACAAATTGCCCTTAACCCTGTGACAAATTGCCCTCAGAAGAAG
CTGTTTTTTCACAAAGTTATCCCTGCTTATTGACTCTTTTTTATTTAGTGTGACAATCTAAAAACTTGTC
ACACTTCACATGGATCTGTCATGGCGGAAACAGCGGTTATCAATCACAAGAAACGTAAAAATAGCCCGCG
AATCGTCCAGTCAAACGACCTCACTGAGGCGGCATATAGTCTCTCCCGGGATCAAAAACGTATGCTGTAT
CTGTTCGTTGACCAGATCAGAAAATCTGATGGCACCCTACAGGAACATGACGGTATCTGCGAGATCCATG
TTGCTAAATATGCTGAAATATTCGGATTGACCTCTGCGGAAGCCAGTAAGGATATACGGCAGGCATTGAA
GAGTTTCGCGGGGAAGGAAGTGGTTTTTTATCGCCCTGAAGAGGATGCCGGCGATGAAAAAGGCTATGAA
TCTTTTCCTTGGTTTATCAAACGTGCGCACAGTCCATCCAGAGGGCTTTACAGTGTACATATCAACCCAT
ATCTCATTCCCTTCTTTATCGGGTTACAGAACCGGTTTACGCAGTTTCGGCTTAGTGAAACAAAAGAAAT
CACCAATCCGTATGCCATGCGTTTATACGAATCCCTGTGTCAGTATCGTAAGCCGGATGGCTCAGGCATC
GTCTCTCTGAAAATCGACTGGATCATAGAGCGTTACCAGCTGCCTCAAAGTTACCAGCGTATGCCTGACT
TCCGCCGCCGCTTCCTGCAGGTCTGTGTTAATGAGATCAACAGCAGAACTCCAATGCGCCTCTCATACAT
TGAGAAAAAGAAAGGCCGCCAGACGACTCATATCGTATTTTCCTTCCGCGATATCACTTCCATGACGACA
GGATAGTCTGAGGGTTATCTGTCACAGATTTGAGGGTGGTTCGTCACATTTGTTCTGACCTACTGAGGGT
AATTTGTCACAGTTTTGCTGTTTCCTTCAGCCTGCATGGATTTTCTCATACTTTTTGAACTGTAATTTTT
AAGGAAGCCAAATTTGAGGGCAGTTTGTCACAGTTGATTTCCTTCTCTTTCCCTTCGTCATGTGACCTGA
TATCGGGGGTTAGTTCGTCATCATTGATGAGGGTTGATTATCACAGTTTATTACTCTGAATTGGCTATCC
GCGTGTGTACCTCTACCTGGAGTTTTTCCCACGGTGGATATTTCTTCTTGCGCTGAGCGTAAGAGCTATC
TGACAGAACAGTTCTTCTTTGCTTCCTCGCCAGTTCGCTCGCTATGCTCGGTTACACGGCTGCGGCGAGC
ATCACGTGCTATAAAAATAATTATAATTTAAATTTTTTAATATAAATATATAAATTAAAAATAGAAAGTA
AAAAAAGAAATTAAAGAAAAAATAGTTTTTGTTTTCCGAAGATGTAAAAGACTCTAGGGGGATCGCCAAC
AAATACTACCTTTTACCTTGCTCTACCTGCTCTCAGGTATTAATGCCGAATTGTTTCATCTTGTCTGTGT
AGAAGACCACACACGAAAATCCTGTGATTTTACATTTTACTTATCGTTAATCGAATGTATATCTATTTAA
TCTGCTTTTCTTGTCTAATAAATATATATGTAAAGTACGCTTTTTGTTGAAATTTTTTAAACCTTTGTTT
ATTTTTTTTTCTTCATTCCGTAACTCTTCTACCTTCTTTATTTACTTTCTAAAATCCAAATACAAAACAT
AAAAATAAATAAACACAGAGTAAATTCCCAAATTATTCCATCATTAAAAGATACGAGGCGCGTGTAAGTT
ACAGGCAAGCGATCCAGATGGCAGTAGTGGAAGATATTCTTTATTGAAAAATAGCTTGTCACCTTACGTA
CAATCTTGATCCGGAGCTTTTCTTTTTTTGCCGATTAAGAATTAATTCGGTCGAAAAAAGAAAAGGAGAG
GGCCAAGAGGGAGGGCATTGGTGACTATTGAGCACGTGAGTATACGTGATTAAGCACACAAAGGCAGCTT
GGAGTATGTCTGTTATTAATTTCACAGGTAGTTCTGGTCCATTGGTGAAAGTTTGCGGCTTGCAGAGCAC
AGAGGCCGCAGAATGTGCTCTAGATTCCGATGCTGACTTGCTGGGTATTATATGTGTGCCCAATAGAAAG
AGAACAATTGACCCGGTTATTGCAAGGAAAATTTCAAGTCTTGTAAAAGCATATAAAAATAGTTCAGGCA
CTCCGAAATACTTGGTTGGCGTGTTTCGTAATCAACCTAAGGAGGATGTTTTGGCTCTGGTCAATGATTA
CGGCATTGATATCGTCCAACTGCATGGAGATGAGTCGTGGCAAGAATACCAAGAGTTCCTCGGTTTGCCA
GTTATTAAAAGACTCGTATTTCCAAAAGACTGCAACATACTACTCAGTGCAGCTTCACAGAAACCTCATT
CGTTTATTCCCTTGTTTGATTCAGAAGCAGGTGGGACAGGTGAACTTTTGGATTGGAACTCGATTTCTGA
CTGGGTTGGAAGGCAAGAGAGCCCCGAAAGCTTACATTTTATGTTAGCTGGTGGACTGACGCCAGAAAAT
GTTGGTGATGCGCTTAGATTAAATGGCGTTATTGGTGTTGATGTAAGCGGAGGTGTGGAGACAAATGGTG
TAAAAGACTCTAACAAAATAGCAAATTTCGTCAAAAATGCTAAGAAATAGGTTATTACTGAGTAGTATTT
ATTTAAGTATTGTTTGTGCACTTGCCGATCTATGCGGTGTGAAATACCGCACAGATGCGTAAGGAGAAAA
TACCGCATCAGGAAATTGTAAGCGTTAATATTTTGTTAAAATTCGCGTTAAATTTTTGTTAAATCAGCTC
ATTTTTTAACCAATAGGCCGAAATCGGCAAAATCCCTTATAAATCATTTTACACAGGAGTCTGGACTTGA
CGCTAGTGATAATAAGTGACTGAGGTATGTGCGCTTCTTATCTCCTTTTGTAGTGTTGCTCTTATTTTAA
ACAACTTTGCGGTTTTTTGATGACTTTGCGATTTTGTTGTTGCTTTGCAGTAAATTGCAAGATTTAATAA
AAAAACGCAAAGCAATGATTAAAGGATGTTCAGAATGAAACTCATGGAAACACTTAACCAGTGCATAAAC
GCTGGTCATGAAATGACGAAGGCTATCGCCATTGCACAGTTTAATGATGACAGCCCGGAAGCGAGGAAAA
TAACCCGGCGCTGGAGAATAGGTGAAGCAGCGGATTTAGTTGGGGTTTCTTCTCAGGCTATCAGAGATGC
CGAGAAAGCAGGGCGACTACCGCACCCGGATATGGAAATTCGAGGACGGGTTGAGCAACGTGTTGGTTAT
ACAATTGAACAAATTAATCATATGCGTGATGTGTTTGGTACGCGATTGCGACGTGCTGAAGACGTATTTC
CACCGGTGATCGGGGTTGCTGCCCATAAAGGTGGCGTTTACAAAACCTCAGTTTCTGTTCATCTTGCTCA
GGATCTGGCTCTGAAGGGGCTACGTGTTTTGCTCGTGGAAGGTAACGACCCCCAGGGAACAGCCTCAATG
TATCACGGATGGGTACCAGATCTTCATATTCATGCAGAAGACACTCTCCTGCCTTTCTATCTTGGGGAAA
AGGACGATGTCACTTATGCAATAAAGCCCACTTGCTGGCCGGGGCTTGACATTATTCCTTCCTGTCTGGC
TCTGCACCGTATTGAAACTGAGTTAATGGGCAAATTTGATGAAGGTAAACTGCCCACCGATCCACACCTG
ATGCTCCGACTGGCCATTGAAACTGTTGCTCATGACTATGATGTCATAGTTATTGACAGCGCGCCTAACC
TGGGTATCGGCACGATTAATGTCGTATGTGCTGCTGATGTGCTGATTGTTCCCACGCCTGCTGAGTTGTT
TGACTACACCTCCGCACTGCAGTTTTTCGATATGCTTCGTGATCTGCTCAAGAACGTTGATCTTAAAGGG
TTCGAGCCTGATGTACGTATTTTGCTTACCAAATACAGCAATAGCAATGGCTCTCAGTCCCCGTGGATGG
AGGAGCAAATTCGGGATGCCTGGGGAAGCATGGTTCTAAAAAATGTTGTACGTGAAACGGATGAAGTTGG
TAAAGGTCAGATCCGGATGAGAACTGTTTTTGAACAGGCCATTGATCAACGCTCATCAACTGGTGCCTGG
AGAAATGCTCTTTCTATTTGGGAACCTGTCTGCAATGAAATTTTCGATCGTCTGATTAAACCACGCTGGG
AGATTAGATAATGAAGCGTGCGCCTGTTATTCCAAAACATACGCTCAATACTCAACCGGTTGAAGATACT
TCGTTATCGACACCAGCTGCCCCGATGGTGGATTCGTTAATTGCGCGCGTAGGAGTAATGGCTCGCGGTA
ATGCCATTACTTTGCCTGTATGTGGTCGGGATGTGAAGTTTACTCTTGAAGTGCTCCGGGGTGATAGTGT
TGAGAAGACCTCTCGGGTATGGTCAGGTAATGAACGTGACCAGGAGCTGCTTACTGAGGACGCACTGGAT
GATCTCATCCCTTCTTTTCTACTGACTGGTCAACAGACACCGGCGTTCGGTCGAAGAGTATCTGGTGTCA
TAGAAATTGCCGATGGGAGTCGCCGTCGTAAAGCTGCTGCACTTACCGAAAGTGATTATCGTGTTCTGGT
TGGCGAGCTGGATGATGAGCAGATGGCTGCATTATCCAGATTGGGTAACGATTATCGCCCAACAAGTGCT
TATGAACGTGGTCAGCGTTATGCAAGCCGATTGCAGAATGAATTTGCTGGAAATATTTCTGCGCTGGCTG
ATGCGGAAAATATTTCACGTAAGATTATTACCCGCTGTATCAACACCGCCAAATTGCCTAAATCAGTTGT
TGCTCTTTTTTCTCACCCCGGTGAACTATCTGCCCGGTCAGGTGATGCACTTCAAAAAGCCTTTACAGAT
AAAGAGGAATTACTTAAGCAGCAGGCATCTAACCTTCATGAGCAGAAAAAAGCTGGGGTGATATTTGAAG
CTGAAGAAGTTATCACTCTTTTAACTTCTGTGCTTAAAACGTCATCTGCATCAAGAACTAGTTTAAGCTC
ACGACATCAGTTTGCTCCTGGAGCGACAGTATTGTATAAGGGCGATAAAATGGTGCTTAACCTGGACAGG
TCTCGTGTTCCAACTGAGTGTATAGAGAAAATTGAGGCCATTCTTAAGGAACTTGAAAAGCCAGCACCCT
GATGCGACCTCGTTTTAGTCTACGTTTATCTGTCTTTACTTAATGTCCTTTGTTACAGGCCAGAAAGCAT
AACTGGCCTGAATATTCTCTCTGGGCCCACTGTTCCACTTGTATCGTCGGTCTGATAATCAGACTGGGAC
CACGGTCCCACTCGTATCGTCGGTCTGATTATTAGTCTGGGACCACGGTCCCACTCGTATCGTCGGTCTG
ATTATTAGTCTGGGACCACGGTCCCACTCGTATCGTCGGTCTGATAATCAGACTGGGACCACGGTCCCAC
TCGTATCGTCGGTCTGATTATTAGTCTGGGACCATGGTCCCACTCGTATCGTCGGTCTGATTATTAGTCT
GGGACCACGGTCCCACTCGTATCGTCGGTCTGATTATTAGTCTGGAACCACGGTCCCACTCGTATCGTCG
GTCTGATTATTAGTCTGGGACCACGGTCCCACTCGTATCGTCGGTCTGATTATTAGTCTGGGACCACGGT
CCCACTCGTATCGTCGGTCTGATAATCAGACTGGGACCACGGTCCCACTCGTATCGTCGGTCTGATTATT
AGTCTGGGACCATGGTCCCACTCGTATCGTCGGTCTGATTATTAGTCTGGGACCACGGTCCCACTCGTAT
CGTCGGTCTGATTATTAGTCTGGAACCACGGTCCCACTCGTATCGTCGGTCTGATTATTAGTCTGGGACC
ACGGTCCCACTCGTATCGTCGGTCTGATTATTAGTCTGGGACCACGATCCCACTCGTGTTGTCGGTCTGA
TTATCGGTCTGGGACCACGGTCCCACTTGTATTGTCGATCAGACTATCAGCGTGAGACTACGATTCCATC
AATGCCTGTCAAGGGCAAGTATTGACATGTCGTCGTAACCTGTAGAACGGAGTAACCTCGGTGTGCGGTT
GTATGCCTGCTGTGGATTGCTGCTGTGTCCTGCTTATCCACAACATTTTGCGCACGGTTATGTGGACAAA
ATACCTGGTTACCCAGGCCGTGCCGGCACGTTAACCGGGCTGCATCCGATGCAAGTGTGTCGCTGTCGAC
GAGCTCGCGAGCTCGGACATGAGGTTGCCCCGTATTCAGTGTCGCTGATTTGTATTGTCTGAAGTTGTTT
TTACGTTAAGTTGATGCAGATCAATTAATACGATACCTGCGTCATAATTGATTATTTGACGTGGTTTGAT
GGCCTCCACGCACGTTGTGATATGTAGATGATAATCATTATCACTTTACGGGTCCTTTCCGGTGATCCGA
CAGGTTACGGGGCGGCGACCTCGCGGGTTTTCGCTATTTATGAAAATTTTCCGGTTTAAGGCGTTTCCGT
TCTTCTTCGTCATAACTTAATGTTTTTATTTAAAATACCCTCTGAAAAGAAAGGAAACGACAGGTGCTGA
AAGCGAGCTTTTTGGCCTCTGTCGTTTCCTTTCTCTGTTTTTGTCCGTGGAATGAACAATGGAAGTCCGA
GCTCATCGCTAATAACTTCGTATAGCATACATTATACGAAGTTATATTCGATGCGGCCGCAAGGGGTTCG
CGTCAGCGGGTGTTGGCGGGTGTCGGGGCTGGCTTAACTATGCGGCATCAGAGCAGATTGTACTGAGAGT
GCACCATATGCGGTGTGAAATACCACACAGATGCGTAAGGAGAAAATACCGCATCAGGCGCCATTCGCCA
TTCAGCTGCGCAACTGTTGGGAAGGGCGATCGGTGCGGGCCTCTTCGCTATTACGCCAGCTGGCGAAAGG
GGGATGTGCTGCAAGGCGATTAAGTTGGGTAACGCCAGGGTTTTCCCAGTCACGACGTTGTAAAACGACG
GCCAGTGAATTGTAATACGACTCACTATAGGGCGAATTCGAGCTCGGTACCCGGGGATCCTCTAGAGTCG
ACCTGCAGGCATGCAAGCTTGAGTATTCTATAGTCTCACCTAAATAGCTTGGCGTAATCATGGTCATAGC
TGTTTCCTGTGTGAAATTGTTATCCGCTCACAATTCCACACAACATACGAGCCGGAAGCATAAAGTGTAA
AGCCTGGGGTGCCTAATGAGTGAGCTAACTCACATTAATTGCGTTGCGCTCACTGCCCGCTTTCTAGTCG
GGAAACCTGTCGTGCCAGCTGCATTAATGAATCGGCCAACGCGAACCCCTTGCGGCCGCCCGGGCCGTCG
ACCAATTCTCATGTTTGACAGCTTATCATCGAATTTCTGCCATTCATCCGCTTATTATCACTTATTCAGG
CGTAGCAACCAGGCGTTTAAGGGCACCAATAACTGCCTTAAAAAAATTACGCCCCGCCCTGCCACTCATC
GCAGTACTGTTGTAATTCATTAAGCATTCTGCCGACATGGAAGCCATCACAAACGGCATGATGAACCTGA
ATCGCCAGCGGCATCAGCACCTTGTCGCCTTGCGTATAATATTTGCCCATGGTGAAAACGGGGGCGAAGA
AGTTGTCCATATTGGCCACGTTTAAATCAAAACTGGTGAAACTCACCCAGGGATTGGCTGAGACGAAAAA
CATATTCTCAATAAACCCTTTAGGGAAATAGGCCAGGTTTTCACCGTAACACGCCACATCTTGCGAATAT
ATGTGTAGAAACTGCCGGAAATCGTCGTGGTATTCACTCCAGAGCGATGAAAACGTTTCAGTTTGCTCAT
GGAAAACGGTGTAACAAGGGTGAACACTATCCCATATCACCAGCTCACCGTCTTTCATTGCCATACGAAA
TTCCGGATGAGCATTCATCAGGCGGGCAAGAATGTGAATAAAGGCCGGATAAAACTTGTGCTTATTTTTC
TTTACGGTCTTTAAAAAGGCCGTAATATCCAGCTGAACGGTCTGGTTATAGGTACATTGAGCAACTGACT
GAAATGCCTCAAAATGTTCTTTACGATGCCATTGGGATATATCAACGGTGGTATATCCAGTGATTTTTTT
CTCCATTTTAGCTTCCTTAGCTCCTGAAAATCTCGATAACTCAAAAAATACGCCCGGTAGTGATCTTATT
TCATTATGGTGAAAGTTGGAACCTCTTACGTGCCGATCAACGTCTCATTTTCGCCAAAAGTTGGCCCAGG
GCTTCCCGGTATCAACAGGGACACCAGGATTTATTTATTCTGCGAAGTGATCTTCCGTCACAGGTATTTA
TTCGCGATAAGCTCATGGAGCGGCGTAACCGTCGCACAGGAAGGACAGAGAAAGCGCGGATCTGGGAAGT
GACGGACAGAACGGTCAGGACCTGGATTGGGGAGGCGGTTGCCGCCGCTGCTGCTGACGGTGTGACGTTC
TCTGTTCCGGTCACACCACATACGTTCCGCCATTCCTATGCGATGCACATGCTGTATGCCGGTATACCGC
TGAAAGTTCTGCAAAGCCTGATGGGACATAAGTCCATCAGTTCAACGGAAGTCTACACGAAGGTTTTTGC
GCTGGATGTGGCTGCCCGGCACCGGGTGCAGTTTGCGATGCCGGAGTCTGATGCGGTTGCGATGCTGAAA
CAATTATCCTGAGAATAAATGCCTTGGCCTTTATATGGAAATGTGGAACTGAGTGGATATGCTGTTTTTG
TCTGTTAAACAGAGAAGCTGGCTGTTATCCACTGAGAAGCGAACGAAACAGTCGGGAAAATCTCCCATTA
TCGTAGAGATCCGCATTATTAATCTCAGGAGCCTGTGTAGCGTTTATAGGAAGTAGTGTTCTGTCATGAT
GCCTGCAAGCGGTAACGAAAACGATTTGAATATGCCTTCAGGAACAATAGAAATCTTCGTGCGGTGTTAC
GTTGAAGTGGAGCGGATTATGTCAGCAATGGACAGAACAACCTAATGAACACAGAACCATGATGTGGTCT
GTCCTTTTACAGCCAGTAGTGCTCGCCGCAGTCGAGCGACAGGGCGAAGCCC
Features (pLannotate 1.2.2; 27 found; start..end, strand, type, name):
      1..615     +  rep_origin     oriV: origin of replication for the bacterial F plasmid
    691..910     +  rep_origin     ori2: secondary origin of replication for the bacterial F plasmid; also known as oriS
   1001..1756    +  CDS            repE: replication initiation protein for the bacterial F plasmid; repE
   1759..2009    +  misc_feature   incC: incC; incompatibility region of the bacterial F plasmid
   2171..2674    +  misc_feature   CEN/ARS: S. cerevisiae CEN6 centromere fused to an autonomously replicating sequence
   2728..2875    +  promoter       TRP1 promoter: S. cerevisiae TRP1
   2876..3550    +  CDS            TRP1: phosphoribosylanthranilate isomerase, required for tryptophan biosynthesis; S. cerevisiae TRP1; yeast auxotrophic marker
   3601..3652    +  misc_feature   bom (fragment): basis of mobility region from pBR322
   3653..3756    -  rep_origin     M13 ori (fragment): M13 bacteriophage origin of replication; arrow indicates direction of (+) strand synthesis
   3946..5121    +  CDS            sopA: partitioning protein for the bacterial F plasmid; sopA
   5121..6092    +  CDS            sopB: partitioning protein for the bacterial F plasmid; sopB
   6165..6634    +  misc_feature   sopC: sopC; centromere-like partitioning region of the bacterial F plasmid
   6996..7142    +  CDS            yuaZ (fragment): YUAZ_ECO57 - Protein predicted: Swiss-Prot protein existence level 4. From Escherichia coli O157:H7.
   7156..7554    -  misc_feature   cos: lambda cos site; allows packaging into phage lambda particles
   7572..7605    +  protein_bind   loxP: Cre-mediated recombination occurs in the 8-bp core sequence (GCATACAT). Cre recombinase
   7659..7758    +  misc_feature   bom (fragment): basis of mobility region from pBR322
   7764..7920    -  CDS            lacZα (fragment): LacZα fragment of β-galactosidase; lacZ fragment
   7923..7941    +  promoter       T7 promoter: promoter for bacteriophage T7 RNA polymerase
   7944..8000    +  misc_feature   MCS: pUC18/19 multiple cloning site
   8067..8083    -  protein_bind   lac operator: The lac repressor binds to the lac operator to inhibit transcription in E. coli. This inhibition can be relieved by adding lactose or isopropyl-β-D-thiogalactopyranoside (IPTG). lac repressor encoded by lacI
   8091..8121    -  promoter       lac promoter: promoter for the E. coli lac operon
   8136..8157    -  protein_bind   CAP binding site: CAP binding activates transcription in the presence of cAMP. E. coli catabolite activator protein
   8170..8233    -  CDS            lacI (fragment): lac repressor; lacI; The lac repressor binds to the lac operator to inhibit transcription in E. coli. This inhibition can be relieved by adding lactose or isopropyl-β-D-thiogalactopyranoside (IPTG).
   8275..8292    +  promoter       tet promoter (fragment): E. coli promoter for tetracycline efflux protein gene
   8380..9036    -  CDS            cat: CAT_ECOLX - Experimental evidence at protein level: Swiss-Prot protein existence level 1. This enzyme is an effector of chloramphenicol resistance in bacteria. From Escherichia coli. This protein is used as a marker in many commonly used cloning vectors, such as pACYC184.
   9037..9139    -  promoter       cat promoter: promoter of the E. coli cat gene encoding chloramphenicol acetyltransferase
   9255..9599    +  CDS            resD (fragment): REDF_ECOLI - Also known as D. Protein inferred from homology: Swiss-Prot protein existence level 3. Acts as a repressor of transcription and as a site-specific resolvase that cleaves at the RfsF site. From Escherichia coli (strain K12).
