[The description below was written by a language model from this plasmid's Addgene catalogue record and pLannotate feature annotations shown in this document.]
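Description:
pSAP is an empty shuttle backbone of roughly 10 kb derived from the copy-control BAC vector pCC1BAC, with part of it taken from a pCC1BAC yeast-artificial-chromosome derivative carrying TRP1. It has been "domesticated" for SapI, meaning internal SapI recognition sites were removed so that this type IIS enzyme can be used for assembly without cutting the vector itself. The catalogue lists it as a bacterial and yeast vector designed for selection, maintenance and propagation in both E. coli and S. cerevisiae. It comes from work on the design and assembly of the 117-kb Phaeodactylum tricornutum chloroplast genome, which suggests a role as a carrier for large cloned or assembled DNA.

In E. coli, stable single-copy maintenance is provided by the F-plasmid machinery: ori2 (oriS), the repE initiator, the incC incompatibility region and the sopA/sopB/sopC partitioning system. A separate oriV allows replication to be switched to high copy number on arabinose induction in EPI300 cells. Bacterial selection relies on the cat gene, driven by its own promoter, which confers chloramphenicol resistance. In yeast, a CEN6/ARS element supports centromeric, low-copy replication and segregation, and TRP1 under its native promoter serves as the tryptophan auxotrophic marker.

The remaining annotated parts are inherited from the pCC1BAC lineage. These include a lambda cos site for phage packaging, a single loxP site, and a cloning region made up of a pUC-type multiple cloning site, a T7 promoter, and the lac promoter/operator with a lacZα fragment. Short fragments of bom, M13 ori, lacI, resD and yuaZ are also annotated. No insert or expression cassette is present.
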