Addgene plasmid #206429: pSAP
Purpose: (Empty Backbone) A vector backbone domesticated for SapI (pCC1BAC-based), contains elements for selection, maintenance, and propagation in S. cerevisiae (TRP1) and E. coli (cat).
Depositing lab: Bogumil Karas. Depositing organization: University of Western Ontario. Publication: Design and assembly of the 117-kb Phaeodactylum tricornutum chloroplast genome. Walker EJL, Pampuch M, Chang N, Cochrane RR, Karas BJ. Plant Physiol. 2023 Dec 19:kiad670. doi: 10.1093/plphys/kiad670. PubMed 38114089.
Backbone
  Vector backbone: pSAP (pCC1BAC-based)
  Backbone size (bp): 9990
  Modifications to backbone: Domesticated for SapI
  Vector type: Bacterial Expression, Yeast Expression
  Selectable markers: TRP1
Growth in bacteria
  Bacterial resistance: Chloramphenicol, 25 μg/mL
  Growth temperature: 37°C
  Growth strain: EPI300
  Growth instructions: The backbone contains an OriV. This means it can be induced to high-copy replication in the presence of arabinose when the plasmid is maintained in EPI300 cells.
  Copy number: High Copy
Resource information
  A portion of this plasmid was derived from a plasmid made by: pCC1Bac-LC-YACTRP (GenBank accession number MN982904).
Terms and licenses: Academic/Nonprofit Terms; Industry Terms: Not Available to Industry
Depositor comments: Please visit https://www.biorxiv.org/content/10.1101/2023.06.05.543740v1 for bioRxiv preprint.
How to cite: pSAP was a gift from Bogumil Karas (Addgene plasmid # 206429 ; http://n2t.net/addgene:206429 ; RRID:Addgene_206429)
